Addgene plasmid #68665: pMpGWB400
Purpose: (Empty Backbone) MCS-containing binary vector designed for transgenic research with Marchantia polymorpha as well as other plants
Depositing lab: Takayuki Kohchi. Depositing organization: Kyoto University, Graduate School of Biostudies. Publication: Development of Gateway Binary Vector Series with Four Different Selection Markers for the Liverwort Marchantia polymorpha. Ishizaki K, Nishihama R, Ueda M, Inoue K, Ishida S, Nishimura Y, Shikanai T, Kohchi T. PLoS One. 2015 Sep 25;10(9):e0138876. doi: 10.1371/journal.pone.0138876. eCollection 2015. PONE-D-15-25288 PubMed 26406247.
Backbone
  Vector backbone: pGWB400
  Backbone manufacturer: Tsuyoshi Nakagawa, Shimane University
  Backbone size (bp): 9135
  Modifications to backbone: The proNOS:nptII:terNOS marker cassette was replaced with pro35Sx2:nptII:ter35S.
  Vector type: Plant Expression
  Selectable markers: Neomycin (select with G418)
Growth in bacteria
  Bacterial resistance: Spectinomycin, 50 μg/mL
  Growth temperature: 37°C
  Growth strain: DH5alpha
  Copy number: High Copy
Gene/Insert
  Cloning method: Restriction Enzyme
Terms and licenses: Academic/Nonprofit Terms; Industry Terms: Not Available to Industry
How to cite: pMpGWB400 was a gift from Takayuki Kohchi (Addgene plasmid # 68665 ; http://n2t.net/addgene:68665 ; RRID:Addgene_68665)
