[The description below was written by a language model from this plasmid's Addgene catalogue record and pLannotate feature annotations shown in this document.]
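Description:
pMpGWB400 is an empty-backbone plant binary vector derived from pGWB400, built for Agrobacterium-mediated transgenic work in the liverwort Marchantia polymorpha and usable in other plants as well. It belongs to a Gateway binary vector series, but this member carries a conventional multiple cloning site rather than a Gateway cassette, so inserts are introduced by restriction enzyme cloning. The annotated sequence is 9,287 nt, slightly larger than the 9,135 bp listed for the parent backbone, which fits the recorded marker swap. In E. coli the plasmid replicates at high copy from a ColE1/pMB1-type origin. The pVS1 oriV, RepA and StaA functions provide replication and stable maintenance in Agrobacterium, and a pBR322 bom site is also present. Bacterial selection is by spectinomycin through an aadA (SmR) gene. The short gentamicin-resistance, rop and Sinorhizobium-like annotations are only fragments.

The T-DNA is bounded by nopaline-type right and left border repeats. Near the right border sits a pUC18/19-type MCS embedded in a lacZα fragment with lac promoter, operator and CAP site, and a NOS terminator lies immediately next to the MCS. No plant promoter is annotated at the cloning site, so the user must supply a promoter with the insert, for example a promoter-gene fusion or a genomic fragment, and the NOS terminator may serve for polyadenylation. Towards the left border is the plant selection cassette, in which the original NOS promoter-nptII-NOS terminator unit was replaced with an enhanced (duplicated-enhancer) CaMV 35S promoter driving nptII, followed by the CaMV poly(A) signal. This cassette confers G418 resistance on transformants.
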