Features (pLannotate 1.2.2; 21 found; start..end, strand, type, name):
     54..78      -  misc_feature   RB T-DNA repeat: right border repeat from nopaline C58 T-DNA
    144..298     -  CDS            lacZα (fragment): LacZα fragment of β-galactosidase; lacZ fragment
    301..356     -  misc_feature   MCS: pUC18/19 multiple cloning site
    362..614     +  terminator     NOS terminator: nopaline synthase terminator and poly(A) signal
    672..688     -  protein_bind   lac operator: The lac repressor binds to the lac operator to inhibit transcription in E. coli. This inhibition can be relieved by adding lactose or isopropyl-β-D-thiogalactopyranoside (IPTG). lac repressor encoded by lacI
    696..726     -  promoter       lac promoter: promoter for the E. coli lac operon
    741..762     -  protein_bind   CAP binding site: CAP binding activates transcription in the presence of cAMP. E. coli catabolite activator protein
    847..1021    -  polyA_signal   CaMV poly(A) signal: cauliflower mosaic virus polyadenylation signal
   1078..1870    -  CDS            NeoR/KanR (fragment): aminoglycoside phosphotransferase from Tn5; aph(3')-II (or nptII); confers resistance to neomycin, kanamycin, and G418 (Geneticin®)
   1938..2614    -  promoter       CaMV 35S promoter (enhanced): cauliflower mosaic virus 35S promoter with a duplicated enhancer region
   2809..2833    -  misc_feature   LB T-DNA repeat: left border repeat from nopaline C58 T-DNA
   3092..3115    +  promoter       Pc promoter (fragment): intI1 (promoter lies within the coding sequence); class 1 integron promoter
   3291..3347    +  CDS            GmR (fragment): gentamycin acetyltransferase; aacC1; confers resistance to gentamycin
   3358..4145    +  CDS            SmR (fragment): aminoglycoside adenylyltransferase (Murphy, 1985); aadA; confers resistance to spectinomycin and streptomycin
   4391..4979    +  rep_origin     ori: high-copy-number ColE1/pMB1/pBR322/pUC origin of replication
   5165..5305    -  misc_feature   bom: basis of mobility region from pBR322
   5407..5446    -  CDS            rop (fragment): Rop protein, which maintains plasmids at low copy number; rop
   5649..5843    -  rep_origin     pVS1 oriV: origin of replication for the Pseudomonas plasmid pVS1 (Heeb et al., 2000)
   5909..6982    -  CDS            pVS1 RepA: replication protein from the Pseudomonas plasmid pVS1 (Heeb et al., 2000)
   7411..8040    -  CDS            pVS1 StaA: stability protein from the Pseudomonas plasmid pVS1 (Heeb et al., 2000)
   8600..9001    -  CDS            Y4CG_SINFN (fragment): Protein inferred from homology: Swiss-Prot protein existence level 3. From Sinorhizobium fredii (strain NBRC 101917 / NGR234).
>Addgene plasmid #68665 | pMpGWB400 | depositor full sequence | sequence record 121498 | pMpGWB400 sequence 9287 bps
TTTCACGCCCTTTTAAATATCCGATTATTCTAATAAACGCTCTTTTCTCTTAGGTTTACCCGCCAATATA
TCCTGTCAAACACTGATAGTTTAAACTGAAGGCGGGAAACGACAATCTGATCCAAGCTCAAGCTGCTCTA
GCATTCGCCATTCAGGCTGCGCAACTGTTGGGAAGGGCGATCGGTGCGGGCCTCTTCGCTATTACGCCAG
CTGGCGAAAGGGGGATGTGCTGCAAGGCGATTAAGTTGGGTAACGCCAGGGTTTTCCCAGTCACGACGTT
GTAAAACGACGGCCAGTGCCAAGCTTGCATGCCTGCAGGTCGACTCTAGAGGATCCCCGGGTACCGAGCT
CGAATTTCCCCGATCGTTCAAACATTTGGCAATAAAGTTTCTTAAGATTGAATCCTGTTGCCGGTCTTGC
GATGATTATCATATAATTTCTGTTGAATTACGTTAAGCATGTAATAATTAACATGTAATGCATGACGTTA
TTTATGAGATGGGTTTTTATGATTAGAGTCCCGCAATTATACATTTAATACGCGATAGAAAACAAAATAT
AGCGCGCAAACTAGGATAAATTATCGCGCGCGGTGTCATCTATGTTACTAGATCGGGAATTGGTTCCGGA
ACCAATTCGTAATCATGGTCATAGCTGTTTCCTGTGTGAAATTGTTATCCGCTCACAATTCCACACAACA
TACGAGCCGGAAGCATAAAGTGTAAAGCCTGGGGTGCCTAATGAGTGAGCTAACTCACATTAGGCTGAAT
TAGGCGCGCCTATTTCTGAATTCAACACATTGCGGACGTTTTTAATGTACTGAATTAACGCCGAATTAAT
TCGGGGGATCTGGATTTTAGTACTGGATTTTGGTTTTAGGAATTAGAAATTTTATTGATAGAAGTATTTT
ACAAATACAAATACATACTAAGGGTTTCTTATATGCTCAACACATGAGCGAAACCCTATAGGAACCCTAA
TTCCCTTATCTGGGAACTACTCACACATTATTATGGAGAAACTCGAGCTTGTCGATCGACTCTAGCTAGA
GGATCGATCCGAACCCCAGAGTCCCGCTCAGAAGAACTCGTCAAGAAGGCGATAGAAGGCGATGCGCTGC
GAATCGGGAGCGGCGATACCGTAAAGCACGAGGAAGCGGTCAGCCCATTCGCCGCCAAGCTCTTCAGCAA
TATCACGGGTAGCCAACGCTATGTCCTGATAGCGGTCCGCCACACCCAGCCGGCCACAGTCGATGAATCC
AGAAAAGCGGCCATTTTCCACCATGATATTCGGCAAGCAGGCATCGCCATGTGTCACGACGAGATCCTCG
CCGTCGGGCATGCGCGCCTTGAGCCTGGCGAACAGTTCGGCTGGCGCGAGCCCCTGATGCTCTTCGTCCA
GATCATCCTGATCGACAAGACCGGCTTCCATCCGAGTACGTGCTCGCTCGATGCGATGTTTCGCTTGGTG
GTCGAATGGGCAGGTAGCCGGATCAAGCGTATGCAGCCGCCGCATTGCATCAGCCATGATGGATACTTTC
TCGGCAGGAGCAAGGTGAGATGACAGGAGATCCTGCCCCGGCACTTCGCCCAATAGCAGCCAGTCCCTTC
CCGCTTCAGTGACAACGTCGAGCACAGCTGCGCAAGGAACGCCCGTCGTGGCCAGCCACGATAGCCGCGC
TGCCTCGTCCTGGAGTTCATTCAGGGCACCGGACAGGTCGGTCTTGACAAAAAGAACCGGGCGCCCCTGC
GCTGACAGCCGGAACACGGCGGCATCAGAGCAGCCGATTGTCTGTTGTGCCCAGTCATAGCCGAATAGCC
TCTCCACCCAAGCGGCCGGAGAACCTGCGTGCAATCCATCTTGTTCAATCCCCATGGTCGATCGACAGAT
CTGCGAAAGCTCGAGAGAGATAGATTTGTAGAGAGAGACTGGTGATTTCAGCGTGTCCTCTCCAAATGAA
ATGAACTTCCTTATATAGAGGAAGGGTCTTGCGAAGGATAGTGGGATTGTGCGTCATCCCTTACGTCAGT
GGAGATATCACATCAATCCACTTGCTTTGAAGACGTGGTTGGAACGTCTTCTTTTTCCACGATGCTCCTC
GTGGGTGGGGGTCCATCTTTGGGACCACTGTCGGCAGAGGCATCTTGAACGATAGCCTTTCCTTTATCGC
AATGATGGCATTTGTAGGTGCCACCTTCCTTTTCTACTGTCCTTTTGATGAAGTGACAGATAGCTGGGCA
ATGGAATCCGAGGAGGTTTCCCGATATTACCCTTTGTTGAAAAGTCTCAATAGCCCTTTGGTCTTCTGAG
ACTGTATCTTTGATATTCTTGGAGTAGACGAGAGTGTCGTGCTCCACCATGTTCACATCAATCCACTTGC
TTTGAAGACGTGGTTGGAACGTCTTCTTTTTCCACGATGCTCCTCGTGGGTGGGGGTCCATCTTTGGGAC
CACTGTCGGCAGAGGCATCTTGAACGATAGCCTTTCCTTTATCGCAATGATGGCATTTGTAGGTGCCACC
TTCCTTTTCTACTGTCCTTTTGATGAAGTGACAGATAGCTGGGCAATGGAATCCGAGGAGGTTTCCCGAT
ATTACCCTTTGTTGAAAAGTCTCAATAGCCCTTTGGTCTTCTGAGACTGTATCTTTGATATTCTTGGAGT
AGACGAGAGTGTCGTGCTCCACCATGTTGGCAAGCTGCTCTAGCCAATACGCAAACCGAATTCAGAAATA
AATTCAGCCTAATTCGGCGTTAATTCAGTACATTAAAAACGTCCGCAATGTGTTATTAAGTTGTCTAAGC
GTCAATTTGTTTACACCACAATATATCCTGCCACCAGCCAGCCAACAGCTCCCCGACCGGCAGCTCGGCA
CAAAATCACCACTCGATACAGGCAGCCCATCAGTCCGGGACGGCGTCAGCGGGAGAGCCGTTGTAAGGCG
GCAGACTTTGCTCATGTTACCGATGCTATTCGGAAGAACGGCAACTAAGCTGCCGGGTTTGAAACACGGA
TGATCTCGCGGAGGGTAGCATGTTGATTGTAACGATGACAGAGCGTTGCTGCCTGTGATCAATTCGGGCA
CGAACCCAGTGGACATAAGCCTGTTCGGTTCGTAAGCTGTAATGCAAGTAGCGTATGCGCTCACGCAACT
GGTCCAGAACCTTGACCGAACGCAGCGGTGGTAACGGCGCAGTGGCGGTTTTCATGGCTTGTTATGACTG
TTTTTTTGGGGTACAGTCTATGCCTCGGGCATCCAAGCAGCAAGCGCGTTACGCCGTGGGTCGATGTTTG
ATGTTATGGAGCAGCAACGATGTTACGCAGCAGGGCAGTCGCCCTAAAACAAAGTTAAACATCATGGGGG
AAGCGGTGATCGCCGAAGTATCGACTCAACTATCAGAGGTAGTTGGCGTCATCGAGCGCCATCTCGAACC
GACGTTGCTGGCCGTACATTTGTACGGCTCCGCAGTGGATGGCGGCCTGAAGCCACACAGTGATATTGAT
TTGCTGGTTACGGTGACCGTAAGGCTTGATGAAACAACGCGGCGAGCTTTGATCAACGACCTTTTGGAAA
CTTCGGCTTCCCCTGGAGAGAGCGAGATTCTCCGCGCTGTAGAAGTCACCATTGTTGTGCACGACGACAT
CATTCCGTGGCGTTATCCAGCTAAGCGCGAACTGCAATTTGGAGAATGGCAGCGCAATGACATTCTTGCA
GGTATCTTCGAGCCAGCCACGATCGACATTGATCTGGCTATCTTGCTGACAAAAGCAAGAGAACATAGCG
TTGCCTTGGTAGGTCCAGCGGCGGAGGAACTCTTTGATCCGGTTCCTGAACAGGATCTATTTGAGGCGCT
AAATGAAACCTTAACGCTATGGAACTCGCCGCCCGACTGGGCTGGCGATGAGCGAAATGTAGTGCTTACG
TTGTCCCGCATTTGGTACAGCGCAGTAACCGGCAAAATCGCGCCGAAGGATGTCGCTGCCGACTGGGCAA
TGGAGCGCCTGCCGGCCCAGTATCAGCCCGTCATACTTGAAGCTAGACAGGCTTATCTTGGACAAGAAGA
AGATCGCTTGGCCTCGCGCGCAGATCAGTTGGAAGAATTTGTCCACTACGTGAAAGGCGAGATCACCAAG
GTAGTCGGCAAATAATGTCTAGCTAGAAATTCGTTCAAGCCGACGCCGCTTCGCGGCGCGGCTTAACTCA
AGCGTTAGATGCACTAAGCACATAATTGCTCACAGCCAAACTATCAGGTCAAGTCTGCTTTTATTATTTT
TAAGCGTGCATAATAAGCCCTACACAAATTGGGAGATATATCATGCATGACCAAAATCCCTTAACGTGAG
TTTTCGTTCCACTGAGCGTCAGACCCCGTAGAAAAGATCAAAGGATCTTCTTGAGATCCTTTTTTTCTGC
GCGTAATCTGCTGCTTGCAAACAAAAAAACCACCGCTACCAGCGGTGGTTTGTTTGCCGGATCAAGAGCT
ACCAACTCTTTTTCCGAAGGTAACTGGCTTCAGCAGAGCGCAGATACCAAATACTGTCCTTCTAGTGTAG
CCGTAGTTAGGCCACCACTTCAAGAACTCTGTAGCACCGCCTACATACCTCGCTCTGCTAATCCTGTTAC
CAGTGGCTGCTGCCAGTGGCGATAAGTCGTGTCTTACCGGGTTGGACTCAAGACGATAGTTACCGGATAA
GGCGCAGCGGTCGGGCTGAACGGGGGGTTCGTGCACACAGCCCAGCTTGGAGCGAACGACCTACACCGAA
CTGAGATACCTACAGCGTGAGCTATGAGAAAGCGCCACGCTTCCCGAAGGGAGAAAGGCGGACAGGTATC
CGGTAAGCGGCAGGGTCGGAACAGGAGAGCGCACGAGGGAGCTTCCAGGGGGAAACGCCTGGTATCTTTA
TAGTCCTGTCGGGTTTCGCCACCTCTGACTTGAGCGTCGATTTTTGTGATGCTCGTCAGGGGGGCGGAGC
CTATGGAAAAACGCCAGCAACGCGGCCTTTTTACGGTTCCTGGCCTTTTGCTGGCCTTTTGCTCACATGT
TCTTTCCTGCGTTATCCCCTGATTCTGTGGATAACCGTATTACCGCCTTTGAGTGAGCTGATACCGCTCG
CCGCAGCCGAACGACCGAGCGCAGCGAGTCAGTGAGCGAGGAAGCGGAAGAGCGCCTGATGCGGTATTTT
CTCCTTACGCATCTGTGCGGTATTTCACACCGCATATGGTGCACTCTCAGTACAATCTGCTCTGATGCCG
CATAGTTAAGCCAGTATACACTCCGCTATCGCTACGTGACTGGGTCATGGCTGCGCCCCGACACCCGCCA
ACACCCGCTGACGCGCCCTGACGGGCTTGTCTGCTCCCGGCATCCGCTTACAGACAAGCTGTGACCGTCT
CCGGGAGCTGCATGTGTCAGAGGTTTTCACCGTCATCACCGAAACGCGCGAGGCAGGGTGCCTTGATGTG
GGCGCCGGCGGTCGAGTGGCGACGGCGCGGCTTGTCCGCGCCCTGGTAGATTGCCTGGCCGTAGGCCAGC
CATTTTTGAGCGGCCAGCGGCCGCGATAGGCCGACGCGAAGCGGCGGGGCGTAGGGAGCGCAGCGACCGA
AGGGTAGGCGCTTTTTGCAGCTCTTCGGCTGTGCGCTGGCCAGACAGTTATGCACAGGCCAGGCGGGTTT
TAAGAGTTTTAATAAGTTTTAAAGAGTTTTAGGCGGAAAAATCGCCTTTTTTCTCTTTTATATCAGTCAC
TTACATGTGTGACCGGTTCCCAATGTACGGCTTTGGGTTCCCAATGTACGGGTTCCGGTTCCCAATGTAC
GGCTTTGGGTTCCCAATGTACGTGCTATCCACAGGAAAGAGACCTTTTCGACCTTTTTCCCCTGCTAGGG
CAATTTGCCCTAGCATCTGCTCCGTACATTAGGAACCGGCGGATGCTTCGCCCTCGATCAGGTTGCGGTA
GCGCATGACTAGGATCGGGCCAGCCTGCCCCGCCTCCTCCTTCAAATCGTACTCCGGCAGGTCATTTGAC
CCGATCAGCTTGCGCACGGTGAAACAGAACTTCTTGAACTCTCCGGCGCTGCCACTGCGTTCGTAGATCG
TCTTGAACAACCATCTGGCTTCTGCCTTGCCTGCGGCGCGGCGTGCCAGGCGGTAGAGAAAACGGCCGAT
GCCGGGATCGATCAAAAAGTAATCGGGGTGAACCGTCAGCACGTCCGGGTTCTTGCCTTCTGTGATCTCG
CGGTACATCCAATCAGCTAGCTCGATCTCGATGTACTCCGGCCGCCCGGTTTCGCTCTTTACGATCTTGT
AGCGGCTAATCAAGGCTTCACCCTCGGATACCGTCACCAGGCGGCCGTTCTTGGCCTTCTTCGTACGCTG
CATGGCAACGTGCGTGGTGTTTAACCGAATGCAGGTTTCTACCAGGTCGTCTTTCTGCTTTCCGCCATCG
GCTCGCCGGCAGAACTTGAGTACGTCCGCAACGTGTGGACGGAACACGCGGCCGGGCTTGTCTCCCTTCC
CTTCCCGGTATCGGTTCATGGATTCGGTTAGATGGGAAACCGCCATCAGTACCAGGTCGTAATCCCACAC
ACTGGCCATGCCGGCCGGCCCTGCGGAAACCTCTACGTGCCCGTCTGGAAGCTCGTAGCGGATCACCTCG
CCAGCTCGTCGGTCACGCTTCGACAGACGGAAAACGGCCACGTCCATGATGCTGCGACTATCGCGGGTGC
CCACGTCATAGAGCATCGGAACGAAAAAATCTGGTTGCTCGTCGCCCTTGGGCGGCTTCCTAATCGACGG
CGCACCGGCTGCCGGCGGTTGCCGGGATTCTTTGCGGATTCGATCAGCGGCCGCTTGCCACGATTCACCG
GGGCGTGCTTCTGCCTCGATGCGTTGCCGCTGGGCGGCCTGCGCGGCCTTCAACTTCTCCACCAGGTCAT
CACCCAGCGCCGCGCCGATTTGTACCGGGCCGGATGGTTTGCGACCGCTCACGCCGATTCCTCGGGCTTG
GGGGTTCCAGTGCCATTGCAGGGCCGGCAGACAACCCAGCCGCTTACGCCTGGCCAACCGCCCGTTCCTC
CACACATGGGGCATTCCACGGCGTCGGTGCCTGGTTGTTCTTGATTTTCCATGCCGCCTCCTTTAGCCGC
TAAAATTCATCTACTCATTTATTCATTTGCTCATTTACTCTGGTAGCTGCGCGATGTATTCAGATAGCAG
CTCGGTAATGGTCTTGCCTTGGCGTACCGCGTACATCTTCAGCTTGGTGTGATCCTCCGCCGGCAACTGA
AAGTTGACCCGCTTCATGGCTGGCGTGTCTGCCAGGCTGGCCAACGTTGCAGCCTTGCTGCTGCGTGCGC
TCGGACGGCCGGCACTTAGCGTGTTTGTGCTTTTGCTCATTTTCTCTTTACCTCATTAACTCAAATGAGT
TTTGATTTAATTTCAGCGGCCAGCGCCTGGACCTCGCGGGCAGCGTCGCCCTCGGGTTCTGATTCAAGAA
CGGTTGTGCCGGCGGCGGCAGTGCCTGGGTAGCTCACGCGCTGCGTGATACGGGACTCAAGAATGGGCAG
CTCGTACCCGGCCAGCGCCTCGGCAACCTCACCGCCGATGCGCGTGCCTTTGATCGCCCGCGACACGACA
AAGGCCGCTTGTAGCCTTCCATCCGTGACCTCAATGCGCTGCTTAACCAGCTCCACCAGGTCGGCGGTGG
CCCATATGTCGTAAGGGCTTGGCTGCACCGGAATCAGCACGAAGTCGGCTGCCTTGATCGCGGACACAGC
CAAGTCCGCCGCCTGGGGCGCTCCGTCGATCACTACGAAGTCGCGCCGGCCGATGGCCTTCACGTCGCGG
TCAATCGTCGGGCGGTCGATGCCGACAACGGTTAGCGGTTGATCTTCCCGCACGGCCGCCCAATCGCGGG
CACTGCCCTGGGGATCGGAATCGACTAACAGAACATCGGCCCCGGCGAGTTGCAGGGCGCGGGCTAGATG
GGTTGCGATGGTCGTCTTGCCTGACCCGCCTTTCTGGTTAAGTACAGCGATAACCTTCATGCGTTCCCCT
TGCGTATTTGTTTATTTACTCATCGCATCATATACGCAGCGACCGCATGACGCAAGCTGTTTTACTCAAA
TACACATCACCTTTTTAGACGGCGGCGCTCGGTTTCTTCAGCGGCCAAGCTGGCCGGCCAGGCCGCCAGC
TTGGCATCAGACAAACCGGCCAGGATTTCATGCAGCCGCACGGTTGAGACGTGCGCGGGCGGCTCGAACA
CGTACCCGGCCGCGATCATCTCCGCCTCGATCTCTTCGGTAATGAAAAACGGTTCGTCCTGGCCGTCCTG
GTGCGGTTTCATGCTTGTTCCTCTTGGCGTTCATTCTCGGCGGCCGCCAGGGCGTCGGCCTCGGTCAATG
CGTCCTCACGGAAGGCACCGCGCCGCCTGGCCTCGGTGGGCGTCACTTCCTCGCTGCGCTCAAGTGCGCG
GTACAGGGTCGAGCGATGCACGCCAAGCAGTGCAGCCGCCTCTTTCACGGTGCGGCCTTCCTGGTCGATC
AGCTCGCGGGCGTGCGCGATCTGTGCCGGGGTGAGGGTAGGGCGGGGGCCAAACTTCACGCCTCGGGCCT
TGGCGGCCTCGCGCCCGCTCCGGGTGCGGTCGATGATTAGGGAACGCTCGAACTCGGCAATGCCGGCGAA
CACGGTCAACACCATGCGGCCGGCCGGCGTGGTGGTGTCGGCCCACGGCTCTGCCAGGCTACGCAGGCCC
GCGCCGGCCTCCTGGATGCGCTCGGCAATGTCCAGTAGGTCGCGGGTGCTGCGGGCCAGGCGGTCTAGCC
TGGTCACTGTCACAACGTCGCCAGGGCGTAGGTGGTCAAGCATCCTGGCCAGCTCCGGGCGGTCGCGCCT
GGTGCCGGTGATCTTCTCGGAAAACAGCTTGGTGCAGCCGGCCGCGTGCAGTTCGGCCCGTTGGTTGGTC
AAGTCCTGGTCGTCGGTGCTGACGCGGGCATAGCCCAGCAGGCCAGCGGCGGCGCTCTTGTTCATGGCGT
AATGTCTCCGGTTCTAGTCGCAAGTATTCTACTTTATGCGACTAAAACACGCGACAAGAAAACGCCAGGA
AAAGGGCAGGGCGGCAGCCTGTCGCGTAACTTAGGACTTGTGCGACATGTCGTTTTCAGAAGACGGCTGC
ACTGAACGTCAGAAGCCGACTGCACTATAGCAGCGGAGGGGTTGGATCAAAGTACTTTGATCCCGAGGGG
AACCCTGTGGTTGGCATGCACATACAAATGGACGAACGGATAAACCT
