>Addgene plasmid #68665 | pMpGWB400 | addgene partial sequence | sequence record 128458 | 35S-promoter 5'-CTATCCTTCGCAAGACCCTTC-3'
GATCGACCATGGGGATTGAACAAGATGGATTGCACGCAGGTTCTCCGGCCGCTTGGGTGGAGAGGCTATT
CGGCTATGACTGGGCACAACAGACAATCGGCTGCTCTGATGCCGCCGTGTTTCGGCTGTCAGCGCAGGGG
CGCCCGGTTCTTTTTGTCAAGACCGACCTGTCCGGTGCCCTGAATGAACTCCAGGACGAGGCAGCGCGGC
TATCGTGGCTGGCCACGACGGGCGTTCCTTGCGCAGCTGTGCTCGACGTTGTCACTGAAGCGGGAAGGGA
CTGGCTGCTATTGGGCGAAGTGCCGGGGCAGGATCTCCTGTCATCTCACCTTGCTCCTGCCGAGAAAGTA
TCCATCATGGCTGATGCAATGCGGCGGCTGCATACGCTTGATCCGGCTACCTGCCCATTCGACCACCAAG
CGAAACATCGCATCGAGCGAGCACGTACTCGGATGGAAGCCGGTCTTGTCGATCAGGATGATCTGGACGA
AGAGCATCAGGGGCTCGCGCCAGCCGAACTGTTCGCCAGGCTCAAGGCGCGCATGCCCGACGGCGAGGAT
CTCGTCGTGACACATGGCGATGCCTGCTTGCCGAATATCA
