>Addgene plasmid #68665 | pMpGWB400 | addgene partial sequence | sequence record 129885 | M13pUC-Fwd 5'-CCCAGTCACGACGTTGTAAAACG-3'
ACACTGCATGCCTGCAGGTCGACTCTAGAGGATCCCCGGGTACCGAGCTCGAATTTCCCCGATCGTTCAA
ACATTTGGCAATAAAGTTTCTTAAGATTGAATCCTGTTGCCGGTCTTGCGATGATTATCATATAATTTCT
GTTGAATTACGTTAAGCATGTAATAATTAACATGTAATGCATGACGTTATTTATGAGATGGGTTTTTATG
ATTAGAGTCCCGCAATTATACATTTAATACGCGATAGAAAACAAAATATAGCGCGCAAACTAGGATAAAT
TATCGCGCGCGGTGTCATCTATGTTACTAGATCGGGAATTGGTTCCGG
