>Addgene plasmid #68665 | pMpGWB400 | addgene partial sequence | sequence record 129886 | NOSterm-R 5'-attgccaaatgtttgaacga-3'
TCTAGAGTCGACCTGCAGGCATGCAAGCTTGGCACTGGCCGTCGTTTTACAACGTCGTGACTGGGAAAAC
CCTGGCGTTACCCAACTTAATCGCCTTGCAGCACATCCCCCTTTCGCCAGCTGGCGTAATAGCGAAGAGG
CCCGCACCGATCGCCCTTCCCAACAGTTGCGCAGCCTGAATGGCGAATGCTAGAGCAGCTTGAGCTTGGA
TCAGATTGTCGTTTCCCGCCTTCAGTTTAAACTATCAGTGTTTGACAGGATATATTGGCGGGTAAACCTA
AGAGAAAAGAGCGTTTATTAGAATAATCGGATATTTAAAAGGGCGTGAAAAGGTTTATCCGTTCGTCCAT
TTGTATGTGCATGCCAACCACAGGGTTCCCCTCGGGATCAAAGTACTTTGATCCAACCCCTCCGCTGCTA
TAGTGCAGTCGGCTTCTGACGTTCAGTGCAGCCGTCTTCTGAAAACGACATGTCGCACAAGTCCTAAGTT
ACGCGACAGGCTGCCGCCCTGCCCTTTTCCTGGCGTTTTCTTGTCGCGTGTTTTAGTCGCATAAAGTAGA
ATACTTGCGACTAGAACCGGAGACATTACGCCATGAACAAGAGCGCCGCCGCTGGCCTGCTGGGCTATGC
CCGCGTCAGCACCGACGACCAGGACTTGACCAACCAACGGGCCGAACTGCACGCGGCCGGCTGCACCAAG
CTGTT
